Addgene plasmid #81707: pDONR223_BRAF_p.G466A
Purpose: Gateway Donor vector containing BRAF, part of the Target Accelerator Plasmid Collection.
Depositing lab: Jesse Boehm & William Hahn & David Root. Depositing organization: Broad Institute. Publication: Systematic Functional Interrogation of Rare Cancer Variants Identifies Oncogenic Alleles. Kim E, Ilic N, Shrestha Y, Zou L, Kamburov A, Zhu C, Yang X, Lubonja R, Tran N, Nguyen C, Lawrence MS, Piccioni F, Bagul M, Doench JG, Chouinard CR, Wu X, Hogstrom L, Natoli T, Tamayo P, Horn H, Corsello SM, Lage K, Root DE, Subramanian A, Golub TR, Getz G, Boehm JS, Hahn WC. Cancer Discov. 2016 Jul;6(7):714-26. doi: 10.1158/2159-8290.CD-16-0160. Epub 2016 May 4. PubMed 27147599.
Backbone
  Vector backbone: pDONR223
  Backbone manufacturer: Invitrogen
  Backbone size w/o insert (bp): 2790
  Vector type: Gateway Entry vector
Growth in bacteria
  Bacterial resistance: Spectinomycin, 50 μg/mL
  Growth temperature: 37°C
  Growth strain: DH5alpha
  Copy number: High Copy
Gene/Insert
  Gene/Insert name: BRAF (alt name: NM_004333.4)
  Species: H. sapiens (human)
  Mutation: G466A
  Entrez Gene: BRAF (a.k.a. B-RAF1, B-raf, BRAF-1, BRAF1, NS7, RAFB1)
  Promoter: None
  Cloning method: Gateway Cloning
  Sequencing primers: 5′ M13pUC-fwd; 3′ M13-Rev
Terms and licenses: Academic/Nonprofit Terms; Industry Terms: Not Available to Industry
Depositor comments: Closed state: stop codon immediately follows insert
How to cite: pDONR223_BRAF_p.G466A was a gift from Jesse Boehm & William Hahn & David Root (Addgene plasmid # 81707 ; http://n2t.net/addgene:81707 ; RRID:Addgene_81707)
