[The description below was written by a language model from this plasmid's Addgene catalogue record and pLannotate feature annotations shown in this document.]
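Description:
pDONR223_BRAF_p.G466A is a Gateway entry clone built in the Invitrogen pDONR223 backbone and carrying the human BRAF open reading frame (reference transcript NM_004333.4) with a glycine-to-alanine substitution at residue 466. It is a bacterial shuttle plasmid of about 5.1 kb, propagated at high copy number in E. coli from a ColE1/pUC-type origin. Selection is with spectinomycin, conferred by the aadA (SmR) aminoglycoside adenylyltransferase gene. This gene sits downstream of a class 1 integron Pc promoter fragment and a short remnant of a gentamicin resistance gene.

The BRAF coding sequence is flanked on both sides by attL recombination sites in opposite orientation. The automated annotation labels both as attL3, but functionally they are the pair of sites that lets LR Clonase transfer the ORF directionally into any attR-containing destination vector. There is no promoter driving the insert in this plasmid, so expression depends on the destination vector chosen. The clone is in the "closed" configuration, with a stop codon immediately after the ORF, which means it yields native or N-terminally tagged protein and cannot be used for C-terminal fusions. The rrnB T1 and T2 terminators lie upstream of the cassette and insulate it from read-through transcription. A T7 promoter lies downstream of the cassette on the opposite strand, and small lacI and lacZα fragments are backbone remnants.

BRAF encodes a serine/threonine kinase that phosphorylates MAP2K1 to activate MAP kinase signalling. This variant clone belongs to the Target Accelerator Plasmid Collection, assembled for systematic functional testing of rare cancer-associated alleles.
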