Features (pLannotate 1.2.2; 12 found; start..end, strand, type, name):
     43..631     +  rep_origin     ori: high-copy-number ColE1/pMB1/pBR322/pUC origin of replication
    814..906     +  CDS            lacI (fragment): lac repressor; lacI; The lac repressor binds to the lac operator to inhibit transcription in E. coli. This inhibition can be relieved by adding lactose or isopropyl-β-D-thiogalactopyranoside (IPTG).
    961..988     -  terminator     rrnB T2 terminator: transcription terminator T2 from the E. coli rrnB gene
   1120..1163    +  terminator     rrnB T1 terminator: Escherichia coli rrnB; transcription terminator T1 from the E. coli rrnB gene
   1210..1246    -  CDS            lacZα (fragment): LacZα fragment of β-galactosidase; lacZ fragment
   1263..1358    +  protein_bind   attL3: mutant version of attL; recombination site for the Gateway® LR reaction LR Clonase™
   1364..3661    +  CDS            BRAF: BRAF_HUMAN - Also known as BRAF1, RAFB1. Experimental evidence at protein level: Swiss-Prot protein existence level 1. Protein kinase involved in the transduction of mitogenic signals from the cell membrane to the nucleus (Probable). Phosphorylates MAP2K1, and thereby activates the MAP kinase signal transduction pathway (PubMed:21441910, PubMed:29433126). May play a role in the postsynaptic responses of hippocampal neurons (PubMed:1508179). From Homo sapiens (Human).
   3669..3764    -  protein_bind   attL3: mutant version of attL; recombination site for the Gateway® LR reaction LR Clonase™
   3783..3801    -  promoter       T7 promoter: promoter for bacteriophage T7 RNA polymerase
   3991..4014    +  promoter       Pc promoter (fragment): intI1 (promoter lies within the coding sequence); class 1 integron promoter
   4190..4246    +  CDS            GmR (fragment): gentamycin acetyltransferase; aacC1; confers resistance to gentamycin
   4253..5044    +  CDS            SmR: aminoglycoside adenylyltransferase (Murphy, 1985); aadA; confers resistance to spectinomycin and streptomycin
>Addgene plasmid #81707 | pDONR223_BRAF_p.G466A | addgene full sequence | sequence record 323564 | Addgene NGS Result
CCACTGAGCGTCAGACCCCGTAGAAAAGATCAAAGGATCTTCTTGAGATCCTTTTTTTCTGCGCGTAATC
TGCTGCTTGCAAACAAAAAAACCACCGCTACCAGCGGTGGTTTGTTTGCCGGATCAAGAGCTACCAACTC
TTTTTCCGAAGGTAACTGGCTTCAGCAGAGCGCAGATACCAAATACTGTTCTTCTAGTGTAGCCGTAGTT
AGGCCACCACTTCAAGAACTCTGTAGCACCGCCTACATACCTCGCTCTGCTAATCCTGTTACCAGTGGCT
GCTGCCAGTGGCGATAAGTCGTGTCTTACCGGGTTGGACTCAAGACGATAGTTACCGGATAAGGCGCAGC
GGTCGGGCTGAACGGGGGGTTCGTGCACACAGCCCAGCTTGGAGCGAACGACCTACACCGAACTGAGATA
CCTACAGCGTGAGCTATGAGAAAGCGCCACGCTTCCCGAAGGGAGAAAGGCGGACAGGTATCCGGTAAGC
GGCAGGGTCGGAACAGGAGAGCGCACGAGGGAGCTTCCAGGGGGAAACGCCTGGTATCTTTATAGTCCTG
TCGGGTTTCGCCACCTCTGACTTGAGCGTCGATTTTTGTGATGCTCGTCAGGGGGGCGGAGCCTATGGAA
AAACGCCAGCAACGCGGCCTTTTTACGGTTCCTGGCCTTTTGCTGGCCTTTTGCTCACATGTTCTTTCCT
GCGTTATCCCCTGATTCTGTGGATAACCGTATTACCGCCTTTGAGTGAGCTGATACCGCTCGCCGCAGCC
GAACGACCGAGCGCAGCGAGTCAGTGAGCGAGGAAGCGGAAGAGCGCCCAATACGCAAACCGCCTCTCCC
CGCGCGTTGGCCGATTCATTAATGCAGCTGGCACGACAGGTTTCCCGACTGGAAAGCGGGCAGTGAGCGC
AACGCAATTAATACGCGTACCGCTAGCCAGGAAGAGTTTGTAGAAACGCAAAAAGGCCATCCGTCAGGAT
GGCCTTCTGCTTAGTTTGATGCCTGGCAGTTTATGGCGGGCGTCCTGCCCGCCACCCTCCGGGCCGTTGC
TTCACAACGTTCAAATCCGCTCCCGGCGGATTTGTCCTACTCAGGAGAGCGTTCACCGACAAACAACAGA
TAAAACGAAAGGCCCAGTCTTCCGACTGAGCCTTTCGTTTTATTTGATGCCTGGCAGTTCCCTACTCTCG
CGTTAACGCTAGCATGGATGTTTTCCCAGTCACGACGTTGTAAAACGACGGCCAGTCTTAAGCTCGGGCC
CCAAATAATGATTTTATTTTGACTGATAGTGACCTGTTCGTTGCAACAAATTGATGAGCAATGCTTTTTT
ATAATGCCAACTTTGTACAAAAAAGTTGGCACCATGGCGGCGCTGAGCGGTGGCGGTGGTGGCGGCGCGG
AGCCGGGCCAGGCTCTGTTCAACGGGGACATGGAGCCCGAGGCCGGCGCCGGCGCCGGCGCCGCGGCCTC
TTCGGCTGCGGACCCTGCCATTCCGGAGGAGGTGTGGAATATCAAACAAATGATTAAGTTGACACAGGAA
CATATAGAGGCCCTATTGGACAAATTTGGTGGGGAGCATAATCCACCATCAATATATCTGGAGGCCTATG
AAGAATACACCAGCAAGCTAGATGCACTCCAACAAAGAGAACAACAGTTATTGGAATCTCTGGGGAACGG
AACTGATTTTTCTGTTTCTAGCTCTGCATCAATGGATACCGTTACATCTTCTTCCTCTTCTAGCCTTTCA
GTGCTACCTTCATCTCTTTCAGTTTTTCAAAATCCCACAGATGTGGCACGGAGCAACCCCAAGTCACCAC
AAAAACCTATCGTTAGAGTCTTCCTGCCCAACAAACAGAGGACAGTGGTACCTGCAAGGTGTGGAGTTAC
AGTCCGAGACAGTCTAAAGAAAGCACTGATGATGAGAGGTCTAATCCCAGAGTGCTGTGCTGTTTACAGA
ATTCAGGATGGAGAGAAGAAACCAATTGGTTGGGACACTGATATTTCCTGGCTTACTGGAGAAGAATTGC
ATGTGGAAGTGTTGGAGAATGTTCCACTTACAACACACAACTTTGTACGAAAAACGTTTTTCACCTTAGC
ATTTTGTGACTTTTGTCGAAAGCTGCTTTTCCAGGGTTTCCGCTGTCAAACATGTGGTTATAAATTTCAC
CAGCGTTGTAGTACAGAAGTTCCACTGATGTGTGTTAATTATGACCAACTTGATTTGCTGTTTGTCTCCA
AGTTCTTTGAACACCACCCAATACCACAGGAAGAGGCGTCCTTAGCAGAGACTGCCCTAACATCTGGATC
ATCCCCTTCCGCACCCGCCTCGGACTCTATTGGGCCCCAAATTCTCACCAGTCCGTCTCCTTCAAAATCC
ATTCCAATTCCACAGCCCTTCCGACCAGCAGATGAAGATCATCGAAATCAATTTGGGCAACGAGACCGAT
CCTCATCAGCTCCCAATGTGCATATAAACACAATAGAACCTGTCAATATTGATGACTTGATTAGAGACCA
AGGATTTCGTGGTGATGGAGGATCAACCACAGGTTTGTCTGCTACCCCCCCTGCCTCATTACCTGGCTCA
CTAACTAACGTGAAAGCCTTACAGAAATCTCCAGGACCTCAGCGAGAAAGGAAGTCATCTTCATCCTCAG
AAGACAGGAATCGAATGAAAACACTTGGTAGACGGGACTCGAGTGATGATTGGGAGATTCCTGATGGGCA
GATTACAGTGGGACAAAGAATTGGATCTGCATCATTTGGAACAGTCTACAAGGGAAAGTGGCATGGTGAT
GTGGCAGTGAAAATGTTGAATGTGACAGCACCTACACCTCAGCAGTTACAAGCCTTCAAAAATGAAGTAG
GAGTACTCAGGAAAACACGACATGTGAATATCCTACTCTTCATGGGCTATTCCACAAAGCCACAACTGGC
TATTGTTACCCAGTGGTGTGAGGGCTCCAGCTTGTATCACCATCTCCATATCATTGAGACCAAATTTGAG
ATGATCAAACTTATAGATATTGCACGACAGACTGCACAGGGCATGGATTACTTACACGCCAAGTCAATCA
TCCACAGAGACCTCAAGAGTAATAATATATTTCTTCATGAAGACCTCACAGTAAAAATAGGTGATTTTGG
TCTAGCTACAGTGAAATCTCGATGGAGTGGGTCCCATCAGTTTGAACAGTTGTCTGGATCCATTTTGTGG
ATGGCACCAGAAGTCATCAGAATGCAAGATAAAAATCCATACAGCTTTCAGTCAGATGTATATGCATTTG
GAATTGTTCTGTATGAATTGATGACTGGACAGTTACCTTATTCAAACATCAACAACAGGGACCAGATAAT
TTTTATGGTGGGACGAGGATACCTGTCTCCAGATCTCAGTAAGGTACGGAGTAACTGTCCAAAAGCCATG
AAGAGATTAATGGCAGAGTGCCTCAAAAAGAAAAGAGATGAGAGACCACTCTTTCCCCAAATTCTCGCCT
CTATTGAGCTGCTGGCCCGCTCATTGCCAAAAATTCACCGCAGTGCATCAGAACCCTCCTTGAATCGGGC
TGGTTTCCAAACAGAGGATTTTAGTCTATATGCTTGTGCTTCTCCAAAAACACCCATCCAGGCAGGGGGA
TATGGTGCGTTTCCTGTCCACTGATTGCCAACTTTCTTGTACAAAGTTGGCATTATAAGAAAGCATTGCT
TATCAATTTGTTGCAACGAACAGGTCACTATCAGTCAAAATAAAATCATTATTTGCCATCCAGCTGATAT
CCCCTATAGTGAGTCGTATTACATGGTCATAGCTGTTTCCTGGCAGCTCTGGCCCGTGTCTCAAAATCTC
TGATGTTACATTGCACAAGATAAAAATATATCATCATGCCTCCTCTAGACCAGCCAGGACAGAAATGCCT
CGACTTCGCTGCTACCCAAGGTTGCCGGGTGACGCACACCGTGGAAACGGATGAAGGCACGAACCCAGTG
GACATAAGCCTGTTCGGTTCGTAAGCTGTAATGCAAGTAGCGTATGCGCTCACGCAACTGGTCCAGAACC
TTGACCGAACGCAGCGGTGGTAACGGCGCAGTGGCGGTTTTCATGGCTTGTTATGACTGTTTTTTTGGGG
TACAGTCTATGCCTCGGGCATCCAAGCAGCAAGCGCGTTACGCCGTGGGTCGATGTTTGATGTTATGGAG
CAGCAACGATGTTACGCAGCAGGGCAGTCGCCCTAAAACAAAGTTAAACATTATGAGGGAAGCGGTGATC
GCCGAAGTATCGACTCAACTATCAGAGGTAGTTGGCGTCATCGAGCGCCATCTCGAACCGACGTTGCTGG
CCGTACATTTGTACGGCTCCGCAGTGGATGGCGGCCTGAAGCCACACAGTGATATTGATTTGCTGGTTAC
GGTGACCGTAAGGCTTGATGAAACAACGCGGCGAGCTTTGATCAACGACCTTTTGGAAACTTCGGCTTCC
CCTGGAGAGAGCGAGATTCTCCGCGCTGTAGAAGTCACCATTGTTGTGCACGACGACATCATTCCGTGGC
GTTATCCAGCTAAGCGCGAACTGCAATTTGGAGAATGGCAGCGCAATGACATTCTTGCAGGTATCTTCGA
GCCAGCCACGATCGACATTGATCTGGCTATCTTGCTGACAAAAGCAAGAGAACATAGCGTTGCCTTGGTA
GGTCCAGCGGCGGAGGAACTCTTTGATCCGGTTCCTGAACAGGATCTATTTGAGGCGCTAAATGAAACCT
TAACGCTATGGAACTCGCCGCCCGACTGGGCTGGCGATGAGCGAAATGTAGTGCTTACGTTGTCCCGCAT
TTGGTACAGCGCAGTAACCGGCAAAATCGCGCCGAAGGATGTCGCTGCCGACTGGGCAATGGAGCGCCTG
CCGGCCCAGTATCAGCCCGTCATACTTGAAGCTAGACAGGCTTATCTTGGACAAGAAGAAGATCGCTTGG
CCTCGCGCGCAGATCAGTTGGAAGAATTTGTCCACTACGTGAAAGGCGAGATCACCAAGGTAGTCGGCAA
ATAACCCTCGAGCCACCCATGACCAAAATCCCTTAACGTGAGTTACGCGTCGTT
