>Addgene plasmid #81707 | pDONR223_BRAF_p.G466A | depositor partial sequence | sequence record 155026 | Insert sequence
ATGGCGGCGCTGAGCGGTGGCGGTGGTGGCGGCGCGGAGCCGGGCCAGGCTCTGTTCAACGGGGACATGG
AGCCCGAGGCCGGCGCCGGCGCCGGCGCCGCGGCCTCTTCGGCTGCGGACCCTGCCATTCCGGAGGAGGT
GTGGAATATCAAACAAATGATTAAGTTGACACAGGAACATATAGAGGCCCTATTGGACAAATTTGGTGGG
GAGCATAATCCACCATCAATATATCTGGAGGCCTATGAAGAATACACCAGCAAGCTAGATGCACTCCAAC
AAAGAGAACAACAGTTATTGGAATCTCTGGGGAACGGAACTGATTTTTCTGTTTCTAGCTCTGCATCAAT
GGATACCGTTACATCTTCTTCCTCTTCTAGCCTTTCAGTGCTACCTTCATCTCTTTCAGTTTTTCAAAAT
CCCACAGATGTGGCACGGAGCAACCCCAAGTCACCACAAAAACCTATCGTTAGAGTCTTCCTGCCCAACA
AACAGAGGACAGTGGTACCTGCAAGGTGTGGAGTTACAGTCCGAGACAGTCTAAAGAAAGCACTGATGAT
GAGAGGTCTAATCCCAGAGTGCTGTGCTGTTTACAGAATTCAGGATGGAGAGAAGAAACCAATTGGTTGG
GACACTGATATTTCCTGGCTTACTGGAGAAGAATTGCATGTGGAAGTGTTGGAGAATGTTCCACTTACAA
CACACAACTTTGTACGAAAAACGTTTTTCACCTTAGCATTTTGTGACTTTTGTCGAAAGCTGCTTTTCCA
GGGTTTCCGCTGTCAAACATGTGGTTATAAATTTCACCAGCGTTGTAGTACAGAAGTTCCACTGATGTGT
GTTAATTATGACCAACTTGATTTGCTGTTTGTCTCCAAGTTCTTTGAACACCACCCAATACCACAGGAAG
AGGCGTCCTTAGCAGAGACTGCCCTAACATCTGGATCATCCCCTTCCGCACCCGCCTCGGACTCTATTGG
GCCCCAAATTCTCACCAGTCCGTCTCCTTCAAAATCCATTCCAATTCCACAGCCCTTCCGACCAGCAGAT
GAAGATCATCGAAATCAATTTGGGCAACGAGACCGATCCTCATCAGCTCCCAATGTGCATATAAACACAA
TAGAACCTGTCAATATTGATGACTTGATTAGAGACCAAGGATTTCGTGGTGATGGAGGATCAACCACAGG
TTTGTCTGCTACCCCCCCTGCCTCATTACCTGGCTCACTAACTAACGTGAAAGCCTTACAGAAATCTCCA
GGACCTCAGCGAGAAAGGAAGTCATCTTCATCCTCAGAAGACAGGAATCGAATGAAAACACTTGGTAGAC
GGGACTCGAGTGATGATTGGGAGATTCCTGATGGGCAGATTACAGTGGGACAAAGAATTGGATCTGCATC
ATTTGGAACAGTCTACAAGGGAAAGTGGCATGGTGATGTGGCAGTGAAAATGTTGAATGTGACAGCACCT
ACACCTCAGCAGTTACAAGCCTTCAAAAATGAAGTAGGAGTACTCAGGAAAACACGACATGTGAATATCC
TACTCTTCATGGGCTATTCCACAAAGCCACAACTGGCTATTGTTACCCAGTGGTGTGAGGGCTCCAGCTT
GTATCACCATCTCCATATCATTGAGACCAAATTTGAGATGATCAAACTTATAGATATTGCACGACAGACT
GCACAGGGCATGGATTACTTACACGCCAAGTCAATCATCCACAGAGACCTCAAGAGTAATAATATATTTC
TTCATGAAGACCTCACAGTAAAAATAGGTGATTTTGGTCTAGCTACAGTGAAATCTCGATGGAGTGGGTC
CCATCAGTTTGAACAGTTGTCTGGATCCATTTTGTGGATGGCACCAGAAGTCATCAGAATGCAAGATAAA
AATCCATACAGCTTTCAGTCAGATGTATATGCATTTGGAATTGTTCTGTATGAATTGATGACTGGACAGT
TACCTTATTCAAACATCAACAACAGGGACCAGATAATTTTTATGGTGGGACGAGGATACCTGTCTCCAGA
TCTCAGTAAGGTACGGAGTAACTGTCCAAAAGCCATGAAGAGATTAATGGCAGAGTGCCTCAAAAAGAAA
AGAGATGAGAGACCACTCTTTCCCCAAATTCTCGCCTCTATTGAGCTGCTGGCCCGCTCATTGCCAAAAA
TTCACCGCAGTGCATCAGAACCCTCCTTGAATCGGGCTGGTTTCCAAACAGAGGATTTTAGTCTATATGC
TTGTGCTTCTCCAAAAACACCCATCCAGGCAGGGGGATATGGTGCGTTTCCTGTCCAC
